Addgene plasmid #31945: pBAD/HisD-PATagRFP
Depositing lab: Vladislav Verkhusha. Depositing organization: Albert Einstein College of Medicine. Publication: Bright monomeric photoactivatable red fluorescent protein for two-color super-resolution sptPALM of live cells. Subach FV, Patterson GH, Renz M, Lippincott-Schwartz J, Verkhusha VV. J Am Chem Soc. 2010 May 12;132(18):6481-91. 10.1021/ja100906g PubMed 20394363.
Backbone
  Vector backbone: pBAD/His-B
  Backbone manufacturer: Invitrogen
  Backbone size w/o insert (bp): 3999
  Modifications to backbone: Several amino acids between His-tag and PATagRFP were removed.
  Vector type: Bacterial Expression
Growth in bacteria
  Bacterial resistance: Ampicillin, 100 μg/mL
  Growth temperature: 37°C
  Growth strain: DH5alpha
  Copy number: Low Copy
Gene/Insert
  Gene/Insert name: PATagRFP (alt name: photoactivatable dark-to-red TagRFP red fluorescent protein)
  Insert size (bp): 702
  Mutation: R69S/F84W/Q139K/A147P/N148S/M151K/Y153K/S165V/H203R/R207I/V218W/C229S compared to TagRFP (but numbering relative to EGFP)
  Promoter: araB
  Tag / fusion protein: His (N terminal on backbone)
  Cloning method: Restriction Enzyme; 5′ cloning site BglII (unknown if destroyed); 3′ cloning site EcoRI (unknown if destroyed)
  Sequencing primers: 5′ pBAD-fwd; 3′ pBAD-rev
Terms and licenses: Academic/Nonprofit Terms; Industry Terms: Not Available to Industry
How to cite: pBAD/HisD-PATagRFP was a gift from Vladislav Verkhusha (Addgene plasmid # 31945 ; http://n2t.net/addgene:31945 ; RRID:Addgene_31945)
