[The description below was written by a language model from this plasmid's Addgene catalogue record and pLannotate feature annotations shown in this document.]
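Description:
pBAD/HisD-PATagRFP is a bacterial expression plasmid built on the Invitrogen pBAD/His-B backbone for arabinose-inducible production of a His-tagged photoactivatable red fluorescent protein in E. coli. The sequenced plasmid is 4,701 nt. It replicates from a ColE1/pMB1-family origin accompanied by the pBR322 bom region and only a fragment of rop. The catalogue entry lists it as low copy, whereas the automated annotation applies a generic high-copy label to the origin. Selection is by ampicillin through the β-lactamase gene driven by its own promoter.

The payload is the 702 bp PATagRFP coding sequence (annotated as mammalian codon-optimized), cloned between BglII and EcoRI sites downstream of the araBAD promoter. The araC regulator is encoded on the opposite strand, so transcription is kept low without L-arabinose and switched on when it is added, giving titratable expression. An N-terminal 6xHis tag from the backbone lies just upstream of the fluorescent protein. The depositor removed several of the amino acids that normally separate the tag from the insert, which shortens the linker while retaining the handle for metal-affinity purification. Transcription ends at the rrnB T1 and T2 terminators, which are preceded by a 5S rRNA segment carried over from the rrnB region.

PATagRFP is a monomeric variant of TagRFP carrying twelve substitutions (numbered relative to EGFP) that make it initially dark and convertible to a red-fluorescent state by light. The associated publication describes it for two-colour super-resolution single-particle-tracking PALM in live cells. This bacterial construct is suited to expressing and purifying the recombinant protein, for example for in vitro characterisation, though the record does not state its specific purpose.
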