Features (pLannotate 1.2.2; 12 found; start..end, strand, type, name):
      1..285     +  promoter       araBAD promoter: araBAD; promoter of the L-arabinose operon of E. coli; the araC regulatory gene is transcribed in the opposite direction (Guzman et al., 1995)
    328..345     +  CDS            6xHis: 6xHis affinity tag
    355..1056    +  CDS            PA-TagRFP: photoactivatable variant of the monomeric red fluorescent protein TagRFP (Subach et al., 2010) mammalian codon-optimized
   1153..1268    +  ncRNA          5S rRNA: Accession: RF00001 - 5S ribosomal RNA
   1272..1358    +  terminator     rrnB T1 terminator: Escherichia coli rrnB; transcription terminator T1 from the E. coli rrnB gene
   1450..1477    +  terminator     rrnB T2 terminator: transcription terminator T2 from the E. coli rrnB gene
   1496..1587    +  promoter       AmpR promoter: bla
   1588..2448    +  CDS            AmpR: β-lactamase; bla; confers resistance to ampicillin, carbenicillin, and related antibiotics
   2619..3207    +  rep_origin     ori: high-copy-number ColE1/pMB1/pBR322/pUC origin of replication
   3393..3533    -  misc_feature   bom: basis of mobility region from pBR322
   3635..3675    -  CDS            rop (fragment): Rop protein, which maintains plasmids at low copy number; rop
   3797..4675    -  CDS            araC: L-arabinose regulatory protein; araC
>Addgene plasmid #31945 | pBAD/HisD-PATagRFP | addgene full sequence | sequence record 256668 | Addgene NGS Result
AAGAAACCAATTGTCCATATTGCATCAGACATTGCCGTCACTGCGTCTTTTACTGGCTCTTCTCGCTAAC
CAAACCGGTAACCCCGCTTATTAAAAGCATTCTGTAACAAAGCGGGACCAAAGCCATGACAAAAACGCGT
AACAAAAGTGTCTATAATCACGGCAGAAAAGTCCACATTGATTATTTGCACGGCGTCACACTTTGCTATG
CCATAGCATTTTTATCCATAAGATTAGCGGATCCTACCTGACGCTTTTTATCGCAACTCTCTACTGTTTC
TCCATACCCGTTTTTTGGGCTAACAGGAGGAATTAACCATGGGGAGCCACCATCACCATCACCATGGCAG
ATCTATGAGCGAGCTGATTAAGGAGAACATGCACATGAAGCTGTACATGGAGGGCACCGTGAACAACCAC
CACTTCAAGTGCACATCCGAGGGCGAAGGCAAGCCCTACGAGGGCACCCAGACCATGAGAATCAAGGTGG
TCGAGGGCGGCCCTCTCCCCTTCGCCTTCGACATCCTGGCTACCAGCTTCATGTACGGCAGCAGCACCTT
CATCAACCACACCCAGGGCATCCCCGACTTCTGGAAGCAGTCCTTCCCTGAGGGCTTCACATGGGAGAGA
GTCACCACATACGAAGACGGGGGCGTGCTGACCGCTACCCAGGACACCAGCCTCCAGGACGGCTGCCTCA
TCTACAACGTCAAGATCAGAGGGGTGAACTTCCCATCCAACGGCCCTGTGATGAAGAAGAAAACACTCGG
CTGGGAACCGAGCACCGAGAAACTGAAACCCGCTGACGGCGGCCTGGAAGGCAGGGTCGACATGGCCCTG
AAGCTCGTGGGCGGGGGCCACCTGATCTGCAACTTCAAGACCACATACAGATCCAAGAAACCCGCTAAGA
ACCTCAAGATGCCCGGCGTCTACTATGTGGACCGCAGACTGGAAATCATCAAGGAGGCCGACAAAGAGAC
CTACTGGGAGCAGCACGAGGTGGCTGTGGCCAGATACTCCGACCTCCCTAGCAAACTGGGGCACAAGCTT
AATTAAGAATTCGAAGCTTGGCTGTTTTGGTGGATGAGAGAAGATTTTCAGCCTGATACAGATTAAATCA
GAACGCAGAAGCGGTCTGATAAAACAGAATTTGCCTGGCGGCAGTAGCGCGGTGGTCCCACCTGACCCCA
TGCCGAACTCAGAAGTGAAACGCCGTAGCGCCGATGGTAGTGTGGGGTCTCCCCATGCGAGAGTAGGGAA
CTGCCAGGCATCAAATAAAACGAAAGGCTCAGTCGAAAGACTGGGCCTTTCGTTTTATCTGTTGTTTGTC
GGTGAACGCTCTCCTGAGTAGGACAAATCCGCCGGGAGCGGATTTGAACGTTGCGAAGCAACGGCCCGGA
GGGTGGCGGGCAGGACGCCCGCCATAAACTGCCAGGCATCAAATTAAGCAGAAGGCCATCCTGACGGATG
GCCTTTTTGCGTTTCTACAAACTCTTTTGTTTATTTTTCTAAATACATTCAAATATGTATCCGCTCATGA
GACAATAACCCTGATAAATGCTTCAATAATATTGAAAAAGGAAGAGTATGAGTATTCAACATTTCCGTGT
CGCCCTTATTCCCTTTTTTGCGGCATTTTGCCTTCCTGTTTTTGCTCACCCAGAAACGCTGGTGAAAGTA
AAAGATGCTGAAGATCAGTTGGGTGCACGAGTGGGTTACATCGAACTGGATCTCAACAGCGGTAAGATCC
TTGAGAGTTTTCGCCCCGAAGAACGTTTTCCAATGATGAGCACTTTTAAAGTTCTGCTATGTGGCGCGGT
ATTATCCCGTGTTGACGCCGGGCAAGAGCAACTCGGTCGCCGCATACACTATTCTCAGAATGACTTGGTT
GAGTACTCACCAGTCACAGAAAAGCATCTTACGGATGGCATGACAGTAAGAGAATTATGCAGTGCTGCCA
TAACCATGAGTGATAACACTGCGGCCAACTTACTTCTGACAACGATCGGAGGACCGAAGGAGCTAACCGC
TTTTTTGCACAACATGGGGGATCATGTAACTCGCCTTGATCGTTGGGAACCGGAGCTGAATGAAGCCATA
CCAAACGACGAGCGTGACACCACGATGCCTGTAGCAATGGCAACAACGTTGCGCAAACTATTAACTGGCG
AACTACTTACTCTAGCTTCCCGGCAACAATTAATAGACTGGATGGAGGCGGATAAAGTTGCAGGACCACT
TCTGCGCTCGGCCCTTCCGGCTGGCTGGTTTATTGCTGATAAATCTGGAGCCGGTGAGCGTGGGTCTCGC
GGTATCATTGCAGCACTGGGGCCAGATGGTAAGCCCTCCCGTATCGTAGTTATCTACACGACGGGGAGTC
AGGCAACTATGGATGAACGAAATAGACAGATCGCTGAGATAGGTGCCTCACTGATTAAGCATTGGTAACT
GTCAGACCAAGTTTACTCATATATACTTTAGATTGATTTAAAACTTCATTTTTAATTTAAAAGGATCTAG
GTGAAGATCCTTTTTGATAATCTCATGACCAAAATCCCTTAACGTGAGTTTTCGTTCCACTGAGCGTCAG
ACCCCGTAGAAAAGATCAAAGGATCTTCTTGAGATCCTTTTTTTCTGCGCGTAATCTGCTGCTTGCAAAC
AAAAAAACCACCGCTACCAGCGGTGGTTTGTTTGCCGGATCAAGAGCTACCAACTCTTTTTCCGAAGGTA
ACTGGCTTCAGCAGAGCGCAGATACCAAATACTGTCCTTCTAGTGTAGCCGTAGTTAGGCCACCACTTCA
AGAACTCTGTAGCACCGCCTACATACCTCGCTCTGCTAATCCTGTTACCAGTGGCTGCTGCCAGTGGCGA
TAAGTCGTGTCTTACCGGGTTGGACTCAAGACGATAGTTACCGGATAAGGCGCAGCGGTCGGGCTGAACG
GGGGGTTCGTGCACACAGCCCAGCTTGGAGCGAACGACCTACACCGAACTGAGATACCTACAGCGTGAGC
TATGAGAAAGCGCCACGCTTCCCGAAGGGAGAAAGGCGGACAGGTATCCGGTAAGCGGCAGGGTCGGAAC
AGGAGAGCGCACGAGGGAGCTTCCAGGGGGAAACGCCTGGTATCTTTATAGTCCTGTCGGGTTTCGCCAC
CTCTGACTTGAGCGTCGATTTTTGTGATGCTCGTCAGGGGGGCGGAGCCTATGGAAAAACGCCAGCAACG
CGGCCTTTTTACGGTTCCTGGCCTTTTGCTGGCCTTTTGCTCACATGTTCTTTCCTGCGTTATCCCCTGA
TTCTGTGGATAACCGTATTACCGCCTTTGAGTGAGCTGATACCGCTCGCCGCAGCCGAACGACCGAGCGC
AGCGAGTCAGTGAGCGAGGAAGCGGAAGAGCGCCTGATGCGGTATTTTCTCCTTACGCATCTGTGCGGTA
TTTCACACCGCATATGGTGCACTCTCAGTACAATCTGCTCTGATGCCGCATAGTTAAGCCAGTATACACT
CCGCTATCGCTACGTGACTGGGTCATGGCTGCGCCCCGACACCCGCCAACACCCGCTGACGCGCCCTGAC
GGGCTTGTCTGCTCCCGGCATCCGCTTACAGACAAGCTGTGACCGTCTCCGGGAGCTGCATGTGTCAGAG
GTTTTCACCGTCATCACCGAAACGCGCGAGGCAGCAGATCAATTCGCGCGCGAAGGCGAAGCGGCATGCA
TAATGTGCCTGTCAAATGGACGAAGCAGGGATTCTGCAAACCCTATGCTACTCCGTCAAGCCGTCAATTG
TCTGATTCGTTACCAATTATGACAACTTGACGGCTACATCATTCACTTTTTCTTCACAACCGGCACGGAA
CTCGCTCGGGCTGGCCCCGGTGCATTTTTTAAATACCCGCGAGAAATAGAGTTGATCGTCAAAACCAACA
TTGCGACCGACGGTGGCGATAGGCATCCGGGTGGTGCTCAAAAGCAGCTTCGCCTGGCTGATACGTTGGT
CCTCGCGCCAGCTTAAGACGCTAATCCCTAACTGCTGGCGGAAAAGATGTGACAGACGCGACGGCGACAA
GCAAACATGCTGTGCGACGCTGGCGATATCAAAATTGCTGTCTGCCAGGTGATCGCTGATGTACTGACAA
GCCTCGCGTACCCGATTATCCATCGGTGGATGGAGCGACTCGTTAATCGCTTCCATGCGCCGCAGTAACA
ATTGCTCAAGCAGATTTATCGCCAGCAGCTCCGAATAGCGCCCTTCCCCTTGCCCGGCGTTAATGATTTG
CCCAAACAGGTCGCTGAAATGCGGCTGGTGCGCTTCATCCGGGCGAAAGAACCCCGTATTGGCAAATATT
GACGGCCAGTTAAGCCATTCATGCCAGTAGGCGCGCGGACGAAAGTAAACCCACTGGTGATACCATTCGC
GAGCCTCCGGATGACGACCGTAGTGATGAATCTCTCCTGGCGGGAACAGCAAAATATCACCCGGTCGGCA
AACAAATTCTCGTCCCTGATTTTTCACCACCCCCTGACCGCGAATGGTGAGATTGAGAATATAACCTTTC
ATTCCCAGCGGTCGGTCGATAAAAAAATCGAGATAACCGTTGGCCTCAATCGGCGTTAAACCCGCCACCA
GATGGGCATTAAACGAGTATCCCGGCAGCAGGGGATCATTTTGCGCTTCAGCCATACTTTTCATACTCCC
GCCATTCAGAG
