>Addgene plasmid #31945 | pBAD/HisD-PATagRFP | addgene partial sequence | sequence record 37306 | pBAD-fwd
TCGCAACTCTCTACTGTTTCTCCATACCCGTTTTTTGGGCTAACAGGAGGAATTAACCATGGGGAGCCAC
CATCACCATCACCATGGCAGATCTATGAGCGAGCTGATTAAGGAGAACATGCACATGAAGCTGTACATGG
AGGGCACCGTGAACAACCACCACTTCAAGTGCACATCCGAGGGCGAAGGCAAGCCCTACGAGGGCACCCA
GACCATGAGAATCAAGGTGGTCGAGGGCGGCCCTCTCCCCTTCGCCTTCGACATCCTGGCTACCAGCTTC
ATGTACGGCAGCAGCACCTTCATCAACCACACCCAGGGCATCCCCGACTTCTGGAAGCAGTCCTTCCCTG
AGGGCTTCACATGGGAGAGAGTCACCACATACGAAGACGGGGGCGTGCTGACCGCTACCCAGGACACCAG
CCTCCAGGACGGCTGCCTCATCTACAACGTCAAGATCAGAGGGGTGAACTTCCCATCCAACGGCCCTGTG
ATGAAGAAGAAAACACTCGGCTGGGAACCGAGCACCGAGAAACTGAAACCCGCTGACGGCGGCCTGGAAG
GCAGGGTCGACATGGCCCTGAAGCTCGTGGGCGGGGGCCACCTGATCTGCAACTTCAAGACCACATACAG
ATCCAAGAAACCCGCTAAGAACCTCAAGATGCCCGGCGTCTACTATGTGGACCGCAGACTGGAAATCATC
AAGGAGGCCGACAAAGAGACCTACTGGGAGCAGCACGAGGTGGCTGTGGCCAGATACTCCGACCTCCCTA
GCAAACTGGGGCACAAGCTTAATTAAGAATTCGAAGCTTGGCTGTTTTGGTGGATGAGAGAAGATTTTCA
GCCTGATACAGATT
