>Addgene plasmid #31945 | pBAD/HisD-PATagRFP | addgene partial sequence | sequence record 37307 | pBAD-rev
TCGAATTCTTAATTAAGCTTGTGCCCCAGTTTGCTAGGGAGGTCGGAGTATCTGGCCACAGCCACCTCGT
GCTGCTCCCAGTAGGTCTCTTTGTCGGCCTCCTTGATGATTTCCAGTCTGCGGTCCACATAGTAGACGCC
GGGCATCTTGAGGTTCTTAGCGGGTTTCTTGGATCTGTATGTGGTCTTGAAGTTGCAGATCAGGTGGCCC
CCGCCCACGAGCTTCAGGGCCATGTCGACCCTGCCTTCCAGGCCGCCGTCAGCGGGTTTCAGTTTCTCGG
TGCTCGGTTCCCAGCCGAGTGTTTTCTTCTTCATCACAGGGCCGTTGGATGGGAAGTTCACCCCTCTGAT
CTTGACGTTGTAGATGAGGCAGCCGTCCTGGAGGCTGGTGTCCTGGGTAGCGGTCAGCACGCCCCCGTCT
TCGTATGTGGTGACTCTCTCCCATGTGAAGCCCTCAGGGAAGGACTGCTTCCAGAAGTCGGGGATGCCCT
GGGTGTGGTTGATGAAGGTGCTGCTGCCGTACATGAAGCTGGTAGCCAGGATGTCGAAGGCGAAGGGGAG
AGGGCCGCCCTCGACCACCTTGATTCTCATGGTCTGGGTGCCCTCGTAGGGCTTGCCTTCGCCCTCGGAT
GTGCACTTGAAGTGGTGGTTGTTCACGGTGCCCTCCATGTACAGCTTCATGTGCATGTTCTCCTTAATCA
GCTCGCTCATAGATCTGCCATGGTGATGGTGATGGTGGCTCCCCATGGTTAATTCCTCCTGTTAGCCCAA
AAAACGGGTATGGAGAAACAGTAGAGAGTTGCGATAAAAAGCGTCAGGTAGGATCCGCTAATCTTATGGA
TAAAAATGCTATGGCATAGCAATGGAGCT
